Addgene plasmid #86192: pICSL1P6_AtU626
Purpose: (Empty Backbone) U626 Guide acceptor
Depositing lab: Mark Youles. Depositing organization: Sainsbury Laboratory, Norwich.
Backbone
  Vector backbone: pICSL47781
  Vector type: CRISPR
  Selectable markers: RFP
Growth in bacteria
  Bacterial resistance: Ampicillin, 100 μg/mL
  Growth temperature: 37°C
  Growth strain: DH5alpha
  Copy number: High Copy
Gene/Insert
  Gene/Insert name: None
Terms and licenses: Academic/Nonprofit Terms; Industry Terms: Not Available to Industry
How to cite: pICSL1P6_AtU626 was a gift from Mark Youles (Addgene plasmid # 86192 ; http://n2t.net/addgene:86192 ; RRID:Addgene_86192)
