[The description below was written by a language model from this plasmid's Addgene catalogue record and pLannotate feature annotations shown in this document.]
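Description:
pICSL1P6_AtU626 is an empty guide RNA acceptor plasmid for plant CRISPR/Cas9 work, built on the pICSL47781 backbone and catalogued as a CRISPR vector with no insert. The sequenced record is 5,787 nt. It is maintained in E. coli under ampicillin selection (β-lactamase with its own promoter) and carries a high-copy ColE1/pUC-type origin. It also carries the broad-host-range IncP oriV together with trfA, the replication initiator that acts on it. Combined with nopaline-type left and right T-DNA border repeats flanking the cargo region, this gives a binary-style layout that should also replicate in Agrobacterium. The record itself does not describe any use in plant transformation.

Between the borders, the annotation detects only a short fragment matching the Arabidopsis U6 snRNA consensus promoter. The plasmid name and stated purpose point to the AtU6-26 Pol III promoter as the driver of guide expression. Downstream sits a bacterial dropout cassette: a CAP binding site, lac promoter and lac operator driving mRFP1, closed by the rrnB T1 and T7Te terminators. The Streptococcus pyogenes Cas9 gRNA scaffold follows immediately. Replacing the mRFP1 cassette with a spacer sequence would join the U6 promoter, the guide and the scaffold into a complete sgRNA transcription unit. Colonies that have lost the red colour then mark successful clones, which fits RFP being listed as the selectable marker. The cloning sites or enzymes used for this exchange are not given in the record. The small lacI, TetR and attB2 matches are short fragments and most likely backbone remnants rather than functional parts.
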