Features (pLannotate 1.2.2; 18 found; start..end, strand, type, name):
    262..278     +  promoter       AtU6 promoter (fragment): consensus promoter from the three Arabidopsis U6 snRNA genes (Waibel and Filipowicz, 1990; Nekrasov et al., 2013)
    347..434     +  CDS            lacI (fragment): lac repressor; lacI; The lac repressor binds to the lac operator to inhibit transcription in E. coli. This inhibition can be relieved by adding lactose or isopropyl-β-D-thiogalactopyranoside (IPTG).
    447..468     +  protein_bind   CAP binding site: CAP binding activates transcription in the presence of cAMP. E. coli catabolite activator protein
    483..513     +  promoter       lac promoter: promoter for the E. coli lac operon
    521..537     +  protein_bind   lac operator: The lac repressor binds to the lac operator to inhibit transcription in E. coli. This inhibition can be relieved by adding lactose or isopropyl-β-D-thiogalactopyranoside (IPTG). lac repressor encoded by lacI
    573..1247    +  CDS            mRFP1: mRFP1 is a basic (constitutively fluorescent) red fluorescent protein published in 2002, derived from Discosoma sp.. It is reported to be a somewhat slowly-maturing monomer with low acid sensitivity.
   1295..1366    +  terminator     rrnB T1 terminator: transcription terminator T1 from the E. coli rrnB gene
   1382..1409    +  terminator     T7Te terminator: phage T7 early transcription terminator
   1423..1498    +  misc_RNA       gRNA scaffold: guide RNA scaffold for the Streptococcus pyogenes CRISPR/Cas9 system
   1510..1531    -  protein_bind   attB2 (fragment): mutant version of attB; recombination site for the Gateway® BP reaction BP Clonase™
   1585..1609    +  misc_feature   RB T-DNA repeat: right border repeat from nopaline C58 T-DNA
   1721..1741    -  CDS            TetR (fragment): tetracycline resistance regulatory protein; tetR
   1768..2913    -  CDS            trfA: TRFA_ECOLX - Experimental evidence at protein level: Swiss-Prot protein existence level 1. Also involved in plasmid copy number control, promoting intermolecular coupling of protein bound iterons at oriV, which inhibits replication initiation. From Escherichia coli.
   3249..3837    -  rep_origin     ori: high-copy-number ColE1/pMB1/pBR322/pUC origin of replication
   4008..4868    -  CDS            AmpR: β-lactamase; bla; confers resistance to ampicillin, carbenicillin, and related antibiotics
   4869..4973    -  promoter       AmpR promoter: bla
   5060..5691    -  rep_origin     oriV: incP origin of replication
   5783..20      +  misc_feature   LB T-DNA repeat (across the origin): left border repeat from nopaline C58 T-DNA
>Addgene plasmid #86192 | pICSL1P6_AtU626 | addgene full sequence | sequence record 193323 | Addgene NGS Result
GGATATATTGTGGTGTAAACAAATTGACGCTTAGACAACTTAATAACACATTGCGGACGTTTTTAATGTA
CTGGGGTGGATGCAGTGGGCCCCACTCTGTGAAGACAATGTGGAATTCCTCGAGGGAGCATCTTCATTCT
TAAGATATGAAGATAATCTTCAAAAGGCCCCTGGGAATCTGAAAGAAGAGAAGCAGGCCCATTTATATGG
GAAAGAACAATAGTATTTCTTATATAGGCCCATTTAAGTTGAAAACAATCTTCAAAAGTCCCACATCGCT
TAGATAAGAAAACGAAGCTGAGTTTATATACAGCTAGAGTCGAAGTAGTGATTGTGAGACGGATATCAAT
ACGCAAACCGCCTCTCCCCGCGCGTTGGCCGATTCATTAATGCAGCTGGCACGACAGGTTTCCCGACTGG
AAAGCGGGCAGTGAGCGCAACGCAATTAATGTGAGTTAGCTCACTCATTAGGCACCCCAGGCTTTACACT
TTATGCTTCCGGCTCGTATGTTGTGTGGAATTGTGAGCGGATAACAATTTCACACATACTAGAGAAAGAG
GAGAAATACTAGATGGCTTCCTCCGAGGACGTTATCAAAGAGTTCATGCGTTTCAAAGTTCGTATGGAAG
GTTCCGTTAACGGTCACGAGTTCGAAATCGAAGGTGAAGGTGAAGGTCGTCCGTACGAAGGTACCCAGAC
CGCTAAACTGAAAGTTACCAAAGGTGGTCCGCTGCCGTTCGCTTGGGACATCCTGTCCCCGCAGTTCCAG
TACGGTTCCAAAGCTTACGTTAAACACCCGGCTGACATCCCGGACTACCTGAAACTGTCCTTCCCGGAAG
GTTTCAAATGGGAACGTGTTATGAACTTCGAGGACGGTGGTGTTGTTACCGTTACCCAGGACTCCTCCCT
GCAAGACGGTGAGTTCATCTACAAAGTTAAACTGCGTGGTACCAACTTCCCGTCCGACGGTCCGGTTATG
CAGAAAAAAACCATGGGTTGGGAAGCTTCCACCGAACGTATGTACCCGGAGGACGGTGCTCTGAAAGGTG
AAATCAAAATGCGTCTGAAACTGAAAGACGGTGGTCACTACGACGCTGAAGTTAAAACCACCTACATGGC
TAAAAAACCGGTTCAGCTGCCGGGTGCTTACAAAACCGACATCAAACTGGACATCACCTCCCACAACGAG
GACTACACCATCGTTGAACAGTACGAACGTGCTGAAGGTCGTCACTCCACCGGTGCTTAATAACGCTGAT
AGTGCTAGTGTAGATCGCTACTAGAGCCAGGCATCAAATAAAACGAAAGGCTCAGTCGAAAGACTGGGCC
TTTCGTTTTATCTGTTGTTTGTCGGTGAACGCTCTCTACTAGAGTCACACTGGCTCACCTTCGGGTGGGC
CTTTCTGCGTTTATACGTCTCAGTTTTAGAGCTAGAAATAGCAAGTTAAAATAAGGCTAGTCCGTTATCA
ACTTGAAAAAGTGGCACCGAGTCGGTGCTTTTTTTCTAGACCCAGCTTTCTTGTACAAAGTTGGCATTAC
GCTGAGCTTGTCTTCTGCACGAAGTGGTTTAAACTATCAGTGTTTGACAGGATATATTGGCGGGTAAACC
TAAGAGAAAAGAGCGTTTATTAGAATAATCGGATATTTAAAAGGGCGTGAAAAGGTTTATCCGTTCGTCC
ATTTGTATGTGCATGCCAACCACAGGGTTCCCCAGATCAGGCGCTGGCTGCTGAACCCCCAGCCGGAACT
GACCCCACAAGGCCCTAGCGTTTGCAATGCACCAGGTCATCATTGACCCAGGCGTGTTCCACCAGGCCGC
TGCCTCGCAACTCTTCGCAGGCTTCGCCGACCTGCTCGCGCCACTTCTTCACGCGGGTGGAATCCGATCC
GCACATGAGGCGGAAGGTTTCCAGCTTGAGCGGGTACGGCTCCCGGTGCGAGCTGAAATAGTCGAACATC
CGTCGGGCCGTCGGCGACAGCTTGCGGTACTTCTCCCATATGAATTTCGTGTAGTGGTCGCCAGCAAACA
GCACGACGATTTCCTCGTCGATCAGGACCTGGCAACGGGACGTTTTCTTGCCACGGTCCAGGACGCGGAA
GCGGTGCAGCAGCGACACCGATTCCAGGTGCCCAACGCGGTCGGACGTGAAGCCCATCGCCGTCGCCTGT
AGGCGCGACAGGCATTCCTCGGCCTTCGTGTAATACCGGCCATTGATCGACCAGCCCAGGTCCTGGCAAA
GCTCGTAGAACGTGAAGGTGATCGGCTCGCCGATAGGGGTGCGCTTCGCGTACTCCAACACCTGCTGCCA
CACCAGTTCGTCATCGTCGGCCCGCAGCTCGACGCCGGTGTAGGTGATCTTCACGTCCTTGTTGACGTGG
AAAATGACCTTGTTTTGCAGCGCCTCGCGCGGGATTTTCTTGTTGCGCGTGGTGAACAGGGCAGAGCGGG
CCGTGTCGTTTGGCATCGCTCGCATCGTGTCCGGCCACGGCGCAATATCGAACAAGGAAAGCTGCATTTC
CTTGATCTGCTGCTTCGTGTGTTTCAGCAACGCGGCCTGCTTGGCCTCGCTGACCTGTTTTGCCAGGTCC
TCGCCGGCGGTTTTTCGCTTCTTGGTCGTCATAGTTCCTCGCGTGTCGATGGTCATCGACTTCGCCAAAC
CTGCCGCCTCCTGTTCAAGACGACGCGAACGCTCCACGGCGGCCGATGGCGCGGGCAGGGCAGGGGGAGC
CAGTTGCACGCTGTCGCGCTCGATCTTGGCCGTAGCTTGCTGGACCATCGAGCCGACGGACTGGAAGGTT
TCGCGGGGCGCACGCATGACGGTGCGGCTTGCGATGGTTTCGGCATCCTCGGCGGAAAACCCCGCGTCGA
TCAGTTCTTGCCTGTATGCCTTCCGGTCAAACGTCCGATTCATTCACCCTCCTTGCGGGATTGCCCCGAC
TCACGCCGGGGCAATGTGCCCTTATTCCTGATTTGACCCGCCTGGTGCCTTGGTGTCCAGATAATCCACC
TTATCGGCAATGAAGTCGGTCCCGTAGACCGTCTGGCCGTCCTTCTCGTACTTGGTATTCCGAATCTTGC
CCTGCACGAATACCAGCGACCCCTTGCCCAAATACTTGCCGTGGGCCTCGGCCTGAGAGCCAAAACACTT
GATGCGGAAGAAGTCGGTGCGCTCCTGCTTGTCGCCGGCATCGTTGCGCCACATCTAGGATCTGCCAGGA
ACCGTAAAAAGGCCGCGTTGCTGGCGTTTTTCCATAGGCTCCGCCCCCCTGACGAGCATCACAAAAATCG
ACGCTCAAGTCAGAGGTGGCGAAACCCGACAGGACTATAAAGATACCAGGCGTTTCCCCCTGGAAGCTCC
CTCGTGCGCTCTCCTGTTCCGACCCTGCCGCTTACCGGATACCTGTCCGCCTTTCTCCCTTCGGGAAGCG
TGGCGCTTTCTCATAGCTCACGCTGTAGGTATCTCAGTTCGGTGTAGGTCGTTCGCTCCAAGCTGGGCTG
TGTGCACGAACCCCCCGTTCAGCCCGACCGCTGCGCCTTATCCGGTAACTATCGTCTTGAGTCCAACCCG
GTAAGACACGACTTATCGCCACTGGCAGCAGCCACTGGTAACAGGATTAGCAGAGCGAGGTATGTAGGCG
GTGCTACAGAGTTCTTGAAGTGGTGGCCTAACTACGGCTACACTAGAAGAACAGTATTTGGTATCTGCGC
TCTGCTGAAGCCAGTTACCTTCGGAAAAAGAGTTGGTAGCTCTTGATCCGGCAAACAAACCACCGCTGGT
AGCGGTGGTTTTTTTGTTTGCAAGCAGCAGATTACGCGCAGAAAAAAAGGATCTCAAGAAGATCCTTTGA
TCTTTTCTACGGGGTCTGACGCTCAGTGGAACGAAAACTCACGTTAAGGGATTTTGGTCATGAGATTATC
AAAAAGGATCTTCACCTAGATCCTTTTAAATTAAAAATGAAGTTTTAAATCAATCTAAAGTATATATGAG
TAAACTTGGTCTGACAGTTACCAATGCTTAATCAGTGAGGCACCTATCTCAGCGATCTGTCTATTTCGTT
CATCCATAGTTGCCTGACTCCCCGTCGTGTAGATAACTACGATACGGGAGGGCTTACCATCTGGCCCCAG
TGCTGCAATGATACCGCGAGAACCACGCTCACCGGCTCCAGATTTATCAGCAATAAACCAGCCAGCCGGA
AGGGCCGAGCGCAGAAGTGGTCCTGCAACTTTATCCGCCTCCATCCAGTCTATTAATTGTTGCCGGGAAG
CTAGAGTAAGTAGTTCGCCAGTTAATAGTTTGCGCAACGTTGTTGCCATTGCTACAGGCATCGTGGTGTC
ACGCTCGTCGTTTGGTATGGCTTCATTCAGCTCCGGTTCCCAACGATCAAGGCGAGTTACATGATCCCCC
ATGTTGTGCAAAAAAGCGGTTAGCTCCTTCGGTCCTCCGATCGTTGTCAGAAGTAAGTTGGCCGCAGTGT
TATCACTCATGGTTATGGCAGCACTGCATAATTCTCTTACTGTCATGCCATCCGTAAGATGCTTTTCTGT
GACTGGTGAGTACTCAACCAAGTCATTCTGAGAATAGTGTATGCGGCGACCGAGTTGCTCTTGCCCGGCG
TCAATACGGGATAATACCGCGCCACATAGCAGAACTTTAAAAGTGCTCATCATTGGAAAACGTTCTTCGG
GGCGAAAACTCTCAAGGATCTTACCGCTGTTGAGATCCAGTTCGATGTAACCCACTCGTGCACCCAACTG
ATCTTCAGCATCTTTTACTTTCACCAGCGTTTCTGGGTGAGCAAAAACAGGAAGGCAAAATGCCGCAAAA
AAGGGAATAAGGGCGACACGGAAATGTTGAATACTCATACTCTTCCTTTTTCAATATTATTGAAGCATTT
ATCAAGGTTATTGTCTCATGAGCGGATACATATTTGAATGTATTTAGAAAAATAAACAAATAGGGGTTCC
GCGCACGAATTGGCCAGCGCTGCCATTTTTGGGGTGAGGCCGTTCGCGGCCGAGGGGCGCAGCCCCTGGG
GGGATGGGAGGCCCGCGTTAGCGGGCCGGGAGGGTTCGAGAAGGGGGGGCACCCCCCTTCGGCGTGCGCG
GTCACGCGCACAGGGCGCAGCCCTGGTTAAAAACAAGGTTTATAAATATTGGTTTAAAAGCAGGTTAAAA
GACAGGTTAGCGGTGGCCGAAAAACGGGCGGAAACCCTTGCAAATGCTGGATTTTCTGCCTGTGGACAGC
CCCTCAAATGTCAATAGGTGCGCCCCTCATCTGTCAGCACTCTGCCCCTCAAGTGTCAAGGATCGCGCCC
CTCATCTGTCAGTAGTCGCGCCCCTCAAGTGTCAATACCGCAGGGCACTTATCCCCAGGCTTGTCCACAT
CATCTGTGGGAAACTCGCGTAAAATCAGGCGTTTTCGCCGATTTGCGAGGCTGGCCAGCTCCACGTCGCC
GGCCGAAATCGAGCCTGCCCCTCATCTGTCAACGCCGCGCCGGGTGAGTCGGCCCCTCAAGTGTCAACGT
CCGCCCCTCATCTGTCAGTGAGGGCCAAGTTTTCCGCGAGGTATCCACAACGCCGGCGGCCGCGGTGTCT
CGCACACGGCTTCGACGGCGTTTCTGGCGCGTTTGCAGGGCCATAGACGGCCGCCAGCCCAGCGGCGAGG
GCAACCAGCCCGGTGAGCGTCGCAAAGGAGATCCTGATCTGACTGATGGGCTGCCTGTATCGAGTGGTGA
TTTTGTGCCGAGCTGCCGGTCGGGGAGCTGTTGGCTGGCTGGTGGCA
